Addgene plasmid #115135: RPK2 X042_pECIA2
Purpose: Bait vector RPK2 X042_pECIA2 should be used with prey vector RPK2 X042_pECIA14.
Depositing lab: Youssef Belkhadir. Depositing organization: Gregor Mendel Institute of Molecular Plant Biology. Publication: An extracellular network of Arabidopsis leucine-rich repeat receptor kinases. Smakowska-Luzan E, Mott GA, Parys K, Stegmann M, Howton TC, Layeghifard M, Neuhold J, Lehner A, Kong J, Grunwald K, Weinberger N, Satbhai SB, Mayer D, Busch W, Madalinski M, Stolt-Bergner P, Provart NJ, Mukhtar MS, Zipfel C, Desveaux D, Guttman DS, Belkhadir Y. Nature. 2018 Jan 18;553(7688):342-346. doi: 10.1038/nature25184. Epub 2018 Jan 10. PubMed 29320478.
Backbone
  Vector backbone: pECIA2
  Backbone manufacturer: Chris Garcia (Addgene plasmid # 47032)
  Vector type: Insect Expression
Growth in bacteria
  Bacterial resistance: Ampicillin, 100 μg/mL
  Growth temperature: 37°C
  Growth strain: DH5alpha
  Copy number: High Copy
Gene/Insert
  Gene/Insert name: AT3G02130
  Species: A. thaliana (mustard weed)
  Entrez Gene: RPK2 (a.k.a. AT3G02130, CLI1, F1C9.8, F1C9_8, TOAD2, TOADSTOOL 2, clv3 peptide insensitive 1, receptor-like protein kinase 2)
  Promoter: Metallothionein (Copper-Inducible)
  Tag / fusion protein: Fc, V5 and hexahistidine tags (C terminal on backbone)
  Cloning method: Ligation Independent Cloning
Terms and licenses: Academic/Nonprofit Terms; Industry Terms: Not Available to Industry
Depositor comments: Plasmid for secreted expression in Drosophila cell culture by induction via CuSO4. Insert is an extracellular domain of indicated LRR-RK, C-terminally tagged with Fc, V5 and hexahistidine tags. Insert Protein Sequence: KITVLADSDKSVLLRFKKTVSDPGSILASWVEESEDYCSWFGVSCDSSSRVMALNISGSGSSEISRNRFTCGDIGKFPLYGFGVRRDCTGNHGALAGNLPSVIMSLTGLRVLSLPFNSFSGEIPVGIWGMEKLEVLDLEGNLMTGSLPDQFTGLRNLRVMNLGFNRVSGEIPNSLQNLTKLEILNLGGNKLNGTVPGFVGRFRVLHLPLNWLQGSLPKDIGDSCGKLEHLDLSGNFLTGRIPESLGKCAGLRSLLLYMNTLEETIPLEFGSLQKLEVLDVSRNTLSGPLPVELGNCSSLSVLVLSNLYNVYEDINSVRGEADLPPGADLTSMTEDFNFYQGGIPEEITRLPKLKILWVPRATLEGRFPGDWGSCQNLEMVNLGQNFFKGEIPVGLSKCKNLRLLDLSSNRLTGELLKEISVPCMSVFDVGGNSLSGVIPDFLNNTTSHCPPVVYFDRFSIESYSDPSSVYLSFFTEKAQVGTSLIDLGSDGGPAVFHNFADNNFTGTLKSIPLAQERLGKRVSYIFSAGGNRLYGQFPGNLFDNCDELKAVYVNVSFNKLSGRIPQGLNNMCTSLKILDASVNQIFGPIPTSLGDLASLVALNLSWNQLQGQIPGSLGKKMAALTYLSIANNNLTGQIPQSFGQLHSLDVLDLSSNHLSGGIPHDFVNLKNLTVLLLNNNNLSGPIPSGFATFAVFNVSSNNLSGPVPSTNGLTKCSTVSGNPYLRPCHVFSLTTPSSDSRDSTGDSITQDYASSPVENAPSQSPGKGGFNS
How to cite: RPK2 X042_pECIA2 was a gift from Youssef Belkhadir (Addgene plasmid # 115135 ; http://n2t.net/addgene:115135 ; RRID:Addgene_115135)
