[The description below was written by a language model from this plasmid's Addgene catalogue record and pLannotate feature annotations shown in this document.]
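Description:
RPK2 X042_pECIA2 is an insect-cell expression plasmid built on the pECIA2 backbone and designed for secreted production of a plant receptor ectodomain in Drosophila cell culture. It is maintained in E. coli as a high-copy plasmid through a ColE1/pUC-type origin and selected with ampicillin via the β-lactamase gene. The feature table also picks up short remnants of lacZα, lacI, the lac promoter/operator, rop and bom, which are leftovers of the pUC/pBR322-derived cloning backbone rather than functional parts of the payload.

The expression cassette is driven by the Drosophila metallothionein promoter, which is induced by adding copper sulfate to the culture. Downstream lies the extracellular domain of the Arabidopsis thaliana leucine-rich repeat receptor kinase RPK2 (AT3G02130, also called TOAD2 or CLI1), inserted by ligation-independent cloning. It is fused at its C terminus to a human IgG1 Fc region, a V5 epitope and a hexahistidine tag, and the cassette ends with an SV40 polyadenylation signal. The hexahistidine tag is stated in the catalogue record but was not separately annotated, and no secretion signal is annotated either, although the depositor describes the product as secreted. The Fc portion allows capture of the fusion protein, while V5 and His tags can serve for detection and purification.

The plasmid is the "bait" member of a bait/prey pair and is meant to be used with the matching prey construct in pECIA14. Such pairs were made for a study mapping the extracellular interaction network of Arabidopsis LRR receptor kinases.
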