Features (pLannotate 1.2.2; 17 found; start..end, strand, type, name):
     67..102     +  CDS            rop (fragment): Rop protein, which maintains plasmids at low copy number; rop
    204..303     +  misc_feature   bom (fragment): basis of mobility region from pBR322
    309..466     -  CDS            lacZα (fragment): LacZα fragment of β-galactosidase; lacZ fragment
    468..894     +  promoter       MT promoter: Drosophila metallothionein promoter
    900..3290    +  CDS            RPK2 (fragment): RPK2_ARATH - Also known as TOAD2. Experimental evidence at protein level: Swiss-Prot protein existence level 1. Key regulator of anther development (e.g. lignification pattern), including tapetum degradation during pollen maturation (e.g. germination capacity). Together with RPK1, required for pattern formation along the radial axis (e.g. the apical embryonic domain cell types that generate cotyledon primordia), and the apical-basal axis (e.g. differentiation of the basal pole during early embryogenesis). From Arabidopsis thaliana (Mouse-ear cress).
   3312..3992    +  CDS            IGHG1 (fragment): IGHG1_HUMAN - Experimental evidence at protein level: Swiss-Prot protein existence level 1. Constant region of immunoglobulin heavy chains. Immunoglobulins, also known as antibodies, are membrane-bound or secreted glycoproteins produced by B lymphocytes. In the recognition phase of humoral immunity, the membrane-bound immunoglobulins serve as receptors which, upon binding of a specific antigen, trigger the clonal expansion and differentiation of B lymphocytes into immunoglobulins- secreting plasma cells. Secreted immunoglobulins mediate the effector phase of humoral immunity, which results in
   4011..4052    +  CDS            V5 tag: epitope tag from simian virus 5
   4152..4286    -  polyA_signal   SV40 poly(A) signal: SV40 polyadenylation signal
   4309..4393    -  CDS            large T antigen (fragment): large T antigen from SV40 (simian virus 40)
   4393..4417    +  misc_feature   MCS (fragment): pUC18/19 multiple cloning site
   4454..4470    -  protein_bind   lac operator: The lac repressor binds to the lac operator to inhibit transcription in E. coli. This inhibition can be relieved by adding lactose or isopropyl-β-D-thiogalactopyranoside (IPTG). lac repressor encoded by lacI
   4478..4508    -  promoter       lac promoter: promoter for the E. coli lac operon
   4523..4544    -  protein_bind   CAP binding site: CAP binding activates transcription in the presence of cAMP. E. coli catabolite activator protein
   4557..4649    -  CDS            lacI (fragment): lac repressor; lacI; The lac repressor binds to the lac operator to inhibit transcription in E. coli. This inhibition can be relieved by adding lactose or isopropyl-β-D-thiogalactopyranoside (IPTG).
   4832..5420    -  rep_origin     ori: high-copy-number ColE1/pMB1/pBR322/pUC origin of replication
   5591..6451    -  CDS            AmpR: β-lactamase; bla; confers resistance to ampicillin, carbenicillin, and related antibiotics
   6452..6556    -  promoter       AmpR promoter: bla
>Addgene plasmid #115135 | RPK2 X042_pECIA2 | addgene full sequence | sequence record 238711 | Addgene NGS Result
GTCTAAGAAACCATTATTATCATGACATTAACCTATAAAAATAGGCGTATCACGAGGCCCTTTCGTCTCG
CGCGTTTCGGTGATGACGGTGAAAACCTCTGACACATGCAGCTCCCGGAGACGGTCACAGCTTGTCTGTA
AGCGGATGCCGGGAGCAGACAAGCCCGTCAGGGCGCGTCAGCGGGTGTTGGCGGGTGTCGGGGCTGGCTT
AACTATGCGGCATCAGAGCAGATTGTACTGAGAGTGCACCATATGCGGTGTGAAATACCGCACAGATGCG
TAAGGAGAAAATACCGCATCAGGCGCCATTCGCCATTCAGGCTGCGCAACTGTTGGGAAGGGCGATCGGT
GCGGGCCTCTTCGCTATTACGCCAGCTGGCGAAAGGGGGATGTGCTGCAAGGCGATTAAGTTGGGTAACG
CCAGGGTTTTCCCAGTCACGACGTTGTAAAACGACGGCCAGTGAATTAATTCGTTGCAGGACAGGATGTG
GTGCCCGATGTGACTAGCTCTTTGCTGCAGGCCGTCCTATCCTCTGGTTCCGATAAGAGACCCAGAACTC
CGGCCCCCCACCGCCCACCGCCACCCCCATACATATGTGGTACGCAAGTAAGAGTGCCTGCGCATGCCCC
ATGTGCCCCACCAAGAGCTTTGCATCCCATACAAGTCCCCAAAGTGGAGAACCGAACCAATTCTTCGCGG
GCAGAACAAAAGCTTCTGCACACGTCTCCACTCGAATTTGGAGCCGGCCGGCGTGTGCAAAAGAGGTGAA
TCGAACGAAAGACCCGTGTGTAAAGCCGCGTTTCCAAAATGTATAAAACCGAGAGCATCTGGCCAATGTG
CATCAGTTGTGGTCAGCAGCAAAATCAAGTGAATCATCTCAGTGCAACTAAAGGGGGGATCCGATCTCAA
TATGAAGTTATGCATATTACTGGCCGTCGTGGCCTTTGTTGGCCTCTCGCTCGGGAAAATCACTGTTTTA
GCTGATTCGGACAAATCCGTGTTGCTTCGGTTTAAGAAAACGGTATCGGACCCTGGTTCGATTCTAGCTA
GCTGGGTCGAAGAGAGTGAAGATTACTGCTCCTGGTTTGGTGTATCTTGCGATTCGAGCTCTCGAGTCAT
GGCTCTTAACATTAGTGGCTCTGGAAGTTCTGAAATTAGTCGAAATCGTTTCACTTGTGGTGATATTGGT
AAGTTTCCGTTGTATGGGTTTGGTGTTCGGAGGGATTGTACCGGAAATCATGGAGCTTTGGCGGGGAATT
TGCCTTCTGTAATCATGAGTCTCACAGGACTTAGGGTTTTGTCTCTGCCTTTTAATTCGTTTAGTGGAGA
GATTCCTGTAGGAATCTGGGGAATGGAGAAGCTTGAAGTTCTTGATCTGGAAGGGAATTTGATGACGGGG
TCATTGCCGGATCAGTTTACTGGGTTACGGAATTTGCGGGTTATGAATTTGGGGTTTAACAGAGTTTCAG
GTGAAATCCCTAATTCGCTGCAGAATCTGACAAAGTTGGAGATTTTGAATTTGGGTGGTAATAAGTTGAA
TGGAACTGTTCCTGGTTTTGTTGGGAGATTCAGAGTGTTGCATTTGCCGTTAAACTGGCTTCAAGGCTCT
TTGCCTAAAGATATTGGGGATAGCTGTGGAAAGCTTGAGCATTTAGATTTGTCTGGTAATTTCTTGACTG
GGAGGATTCCAGAGAGTTTGGGGAAATGTGCTGGTTTAAGGTCGTTGTTGTTGTATATGAATACGTTGGA
GGAGACTATCCCTTTAGAATTTGGGAGTCTTCAGAAGCTTGAGGTTTTGGATGTTTCTAGGAACACTCTT
AGTGGTCCATTACCTGTTGAACTTGGAAATTGCTCTTCGTTGTCTGTTCTCGTTCTATCAAATCTGTACA
ATGTGTATGAAGACATTAATAGTGTAAGAGGGGAAGCTGATCTTCCTCCAGGCGCTGATTTAACCTCGAT
GACCGAGGATTTCAATTTCTATCAAGGAGGAATCCCGGAGGAAATCACTAGGCTTCCGAAACTAAAGATA
CTTTGGGTGCCCAGAGCTACGTTAGAAGGTAGATTTCCAGGAGATTGGGGTTCATGTCAAAACTTGGAGA
TGGTTAATTTGGGTCAGAACTTCTTTAAAGGCGAAATTCCTGTCGGTCTTAGTAAATGCAAGAACCTTCG
TCTTCTTGATTTGAGCTCGAATAGGCTTACTGGGGAGCTTCTCAAAGAGATTTCGGTCCCATGCATGAGT
GTTTTTGATGTTGGTGGAAACAGCTTATCGGGTGTAATCCCTGATTTTCTCAACAATACCACAAGCCATT
GTCCTCCTGTTGTTTACTTTGACAGGTTTTCTATTGAATCTTACAGCGACCCGTCGTCTGTTTATCTCTC
CTTCTTTACCGAGAAGGCTCAAGTTGGAACTTCCCTGATAGATCTTGGAAGTGATGGAGGTCCGGCCGTG
TTTCATAATTTTGCAGACAACAACTTCACTGGTACTCTCAAGTCTATACCACTTGCACAGGAGCGGTTGG
GAAAGCGAGTCTCTTACATATTTTCTGCTGGAGGGAATCGGTTGTACGGGCAATTTCCGGGAAATCTGTT
TGATAACTGCGACGAACTCAAAGCTGTTTATGTCAATGTAAGCTTCAACAAGCTCTCAGGTCGGATTCCT
CAGGGACTAAACAACATGTGCACTTCTCTTAAGATTCTTGATGCCTCGGTGAATCAGATCTTCGGGCCAA
TCCCAACAAGTCTCGGGGATCTAGCTTCACTTGTTGCTCTTAATCTGAGCTGGAATCAGTTGCAAGGTCA
GATACCGGGTAGCCTCGGGAAGAAGATGGCAGCTTTGACATATCTTTCGATTGCGAATAACAACCTCACG
GGGCAAATTCCTCAGAGCTTTGGTCAGTTACATTCCTTGGATGTTCTTGATCTCTCTTCAAATCATCTAT
CTGGCGGTATTCCTCATGATTTCGTAAACTTGAAGAATCTCACTGTCCTGCTTCTCAACAATAACAACCT
CTCTGGCCCAATCCCGTCGGGTTTTGCGACATTTGCTGTTTTCAATGTTTCCTCCAACAATCTGTCTGGT
CCAGTTCCTTCAACCAATGGACTGACGAAATGCAGCACTGTTAGTGGAAACCCCTATCTTCGACCTTGCC
ATGTGTTTTCTCTGACAACACCGTCTTCGGATTCCCGAGACTCCACGGGTGATTCTATCACGCAGGATTA
CGCATCTTCGCCTGTTGAAAACGCTCCATCTCAGTCGCCAGGAAAGGGTGGATTCAACTCGCTGGAGGTG
CTGTTCCAGGGACCAGGGAGCGACAAAACTCACACATGCCCACCGTGCCCAGCACCTGAACTCCTGGGGG
GACCGTCAGTCTTCCTCTTCCCCCCAAAACCCAAGGACACCCTCATGATCTCCCGGACCCCTGAGGTCAC
ATGCGTGGTGGTGGACGTGAGCCACGAAGACCCTGAGGTCAAGTTCAACTGGTACGTGGACGGCGTGGAG
GTGCATAATGCCAAGACAAAGCCGCGGGAGGAGCAGTACAACAGCACGTACCGTGTGGTCAGCGTCCTCA
CCGTCCTGCACCAGGACTGGCTGAATGGCAAGGAGTACAAGTGCAAGGTCTCCAACAAAGCCCTCCCAGC
CCCCATCGAGAAAACCATCTCCAAAGCCAAAGGGCAGCCCCGAGAACCACAGGTGTACACCCTGCCCCCA
TCCCGGGAGGAGATGACCAAGAACCAGGTCAGCCTGACCTGCCTGGTCAAAGGCTTCTATCCCAGCGACA
TCGCCGTGGAGTGGGAGAGCAATGGGCAGCCGGAGAACAACTACAAGACCACGCCTCCCGTGCTGGACTC
CGACGGCTCCTTCTTCCTCTACAGCAAGCTCACCGTGGACAAGAGCAGGTGGCAGCAGGGGAACGTCTTC
TCATGCTCCGTGATGCATGAGGGTCTGCACAACCACTACACGCAGAAGAGCCTCTCCCTGTCTCCGGGTA
AATCTAGAGGGCCCTTCGAAGGTAAGCCTATCCCTAACCCTCTCCTCGGTCTCGATTCTACGCGTACCGG
TCATCATCACCATCACCATTGAGTTTAAACCCGCTGATCAGCCTCGACTGTGCCTTCTAAGGCCTGAGCT
CGCTGATCAGCCTCGATCGAGGATCCAGACATGATAAGATACATTGATGAGTTTGGACAAACCACAACTA
GAATGCAGTGAAAAAAATGCTTTATTTGTGAAATTTGTGATGCTATTGCTTTATTTGTAACCATTATAAG
CTGCAATAAACAAGTTAACAACAACAATTGCATTCATTTTATGTTTCAGGTTCAGGGGGAGGTGTGGGAG
GTTTTTTAAAGCAAGTAAAACCTCTACAAATGTGGTATGGCTGATTATGATCAGTCGACCTGCAGGCATG
CAAGCTTGGCGTAATCATGGTCATAGCTGTTTCCTGTGTGAAATTGTTATCCGCTCACAATTCCACACAA
CATACGAGCCGGAAGCATAAAGTGTAAAGCCTGGGGTGCCTAATGAGTGAGCTAACTCACATTAATTGCG
TTGCGCTCACTGCCCGCTTTCCAGTCGGGAAACCTGTCGTGCCAGCTGCATTAATGAATCGGCCAACGCG
CGGGGAGAGGCGGTTTGCGTATTGGGCGCTCTTCCGCTTCCTCGCTCACTGACTCGCTGCGCTCGGTCGT
TCGGCTGCGGCGAGCGGTATCAGCTCACTCAAAGGCGGTAATACGGTTATCCACAGAATCAGGGGATAAC
GCAGGAAAGAACATGTGAGCAAAAGGCCAGCAAAAGGCCAGGAACCGTAAAAAGGCCGCGTTGCTGGCGT
TTTTCCATAGGCTCCGCCCCCCTGACGAGCATCACAAAAATCGACGCTCAAGTCAGAGGTGGCGAAACCC
GACAGGACTATAAAGATACCAGGCGTTTCCCCCTGGAAGCTCCCTCGTGCGCTCTCCTGTTCCGACCCTG
CCGCTTACCGGATACCTGTCCGCCTTTCTCCCTTCGGGAAGCGTGGCGCTTTCTCATAGCTCACGCTGTA
GGTATCTCAGTTCGGTGTAGGTCGTTCGCTCCAAGCTGGGCTGTGTGCACGAACCCCCCGTTCAGCCCGA
CCGCTGCGCCTTATCCGGTAACTATCGTCTTGAGTCCAACCCGGTAAGACACGACTTATCGCCACTGGCA
GCAGCCACTGGTAACAGGATTAGCAGAGCGAGGTATGTAGGCGGTGCTACAGAGTTCTTGAAGTGGTGGC
CTAACTACGGCTACACTAGAAGAACAGTATTTGGTATCTGCGCTCTGCTGAAGCCAGTTACCTTCGGAAA
AAGAGTTGGTAGCTCTTGATCCGGCAAACAAACCACCGCTGGTAGCGGTGGTTTTTTTGTTTGCAAGCAG
CAGATTACGCGCAGAAAAAAAGGATCTCAAGAAGATCCTTTGATCTTTTCTACGGGGTCTGACGCTCAGT
GGAACGAAAACTCACGTTAAGGGATTTTGGTCATGAGATTATCAAAAAGGATCTTCACCTAGATCCTTTT
AAATTAAAAATGAAGTTTTAAATCAATCTAAAGTATATATGAGTAAACTTGGTCTGACAGTTACCAATGC
TTAATCAGTGAGGCACCTATCTCAGCGATCTGTCTATTTCGTTCATCCATAGTTGCCTGACTCCCCGTCG
TGTAGATAACTACGATACGGGAGGGCTTACCATCTGGCCCCAGTGCTGCAATGATACCGCGAGACCCACG
CTCACCGGCTCCAGATTTATCAGCAATAAACCAGCCAGCCGGAAGGGCCGAGCGCAGAAGTGGTCCTGCA
ACTTTATCCGCCTCCATCCAGTCTATTAATTGTTGCCGGGAAGCTAGAGTAAGTAGTTCGCCAGTTAATA
GTTTGCGCAACGTTGTTGCCATTGCTACAGGCATCGTGGTGTCACGCTCGTCGTTTGGTATGGCTTCATT
CAGCTCCGGTTCCCAACGATCAAGGCGAGTTACATGATCCCCCATGTTGTGCAAAAAAGCGGTTAGCTCC
TTCGGTCCTCCGATCGTTGTCAGAAGTAAGTTGGCCGCAGTGTTATCACTCATGGTTATGGCAGCACTGC
ATAATTCTCTTACTGTCATGCCATCCGTAAGATGCTTTTCTGTGACTGGTGAGTACTCAACCAAGTCATT
CTGAGAATAGTGTATGCGGCGACCGAGTTGCTCTTGCCCGGCGTCAATACGGGATAATACCGCGCCACAT
AGCAGAACTTTAAAAGTGCTCATCATTGGAAAACGTTCTTCGGGGCGAAAACTCTCAAGGATCTTACCGC
TGTTGAGATCCAGTTCGATGTAACCCACTCGTGCACCCAACTGATCTTCAGCATCTTTTACTTTCACCAG
CGTTTCTGGGTGAGCAAAAACAGGAAGGCAAAATGCCGCAAAAAAGGGAATAAGGGCGACACGGAAATGT
TGAATACTCATACTCTTCCTTTTTCAATATTATTGAAGCATTTATCAGGGTTATTGTCTCATGAGCGGAT
ACATATTTGAATGTATTTAGAAAAATAAACAAATAGGGGTTCCGCGCACATTTCCCCGAAAAGTGCCACC
TGAC
